Addgene plasmid #113952: pCEP4-HA-Flag-natT1R2 a22-end_I132S-S212N
Purpose: mammalian expression plasmid for FLAG-tagged human T1R2 with signal peptide of influenza hemagglutinin; expression-enhanced variant
Depositing lab: Erik Procko. Depositing organization: University of Illinois at Urbana-Champaign. Publication: Structural architecture of a dimeric class C GPCR based on co-trafficking of sweet taste receptor subunits. Park J, Selvam B, Sanematsu K, Shigemura N, Shukla D, Procko E. J Biol Chem. 2019 Feb 5. pii: RA118.006173. doi: 10.1074/jbc.RA118.006173. PubMed 30723160.
Backbone
  Vector backbone: pCEP4
  Backbone manufacturer: invitrogen
  Backbone size w/o insert (bp): 10393
  Vector type: Mammalian Expression
  Selectable markers: Hygromycin
Growth in bacteria
  Bacterial resistance: Ampicillin, 100 μg/mL
  Growth temperature: 37°C
  Growth strain: DH5alpha
  Copy number: High Copy
Gene/Insert
  Gene/Insert name: T1R2 (alt names: natT1R2; hT1R2)
  Species: H. sapiens (human)
  Insert size (bp): 2553
  Mutation: delete N-terminal 21 residues, I132S and S212N substitution
  GenBank ID: NM_152232.2
  Entrez Gene: TAS1R2 (a.k.a. GPR71, T1R2, TR2)
  Promoter: cmv
  Tag / fusion protein: Signal/leader sequence from influenza hemagglutinin (HA) (N terminal on insert); FLAG (N terminal on insert)
  Cloning method: Restriction Enzyme; 5′ cloning site NheI (not destroyed); 3′ cloning site XhoI (not destroyed)
  Sequencing primers: 5′ CMV_fwd; 3′ EBV_rev
Terms and licenses: Academic/Nonprofit Terms; Industry Terms: Not Available to Industry
How to cite: pCEP4-HA-Flag-natT1R2 a22-end_I132S-S212N was a gift from Erik Procko (Addgene plasmid # 113952 ; http://n2t.net/addgene:113952 ; RRID:Addgene_113952)
