[The description below was written by a language model from this plasmid's Addgene catalogue record and pLannotate feature annotations shown in this document.]
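Description:
pCEP4-HA-Flag-natT1R2 a22-end_I132S-S212N is a mammalian expression plasmid built on the Invitrogen pCEP4 episomal backbone, about 12.9 kb in total. It carries a roughly 2.55 kb insert encoding human T1R2 (TAS1R2), the class C GPCR subunit that pairs with T1R3 to form the sweet taste receptor. In bacteria it replicates from a high-copy ColE1/pUC-type origin and is selected with ampicillin through the bla gene. In mammalian cells, the Epstein-Barr virus oriP origin and the EBNA1 gene allow the plasmid to persist as a replicating episome in permissive (typically primate) cells. A hygromycin resistance cassette, driven by the HSV TK promoter and ended by the TK polyadenylation signal, provides selection. Several short annotated fragments (rop, TcR, tet promoter, and pieces of herpesvirus genes) are backbone remnants rather than functional elements.

The insert sits between NheI and XhoI sites, downstream of the CMV immediate-early enhancer and promoter, and is terminated by the SV40 polyadenylation signal. The native N-terminal 21 residues of T1R2 have been deleted and replaced by the influenza hemagglutinin signal peptide followed by a FLAG epitope, so the mature receptor begins at residue 22. The short hit labelled as a 3xFLAG fragment corresponds to this single tag. The leader directs the protein into the secretory pathway, and the N-terminal tag should lie on the extracellular side, which would suit antibody detection of receptor at the cell surface. The automated annotation matched the coding sequence to a baboon TAS1R2 homologue, but the catalogue record identifies it as human. Two substitutions, I132S and S212N, make this an expression-enhanced variant. The associated work examined sweet taste receptor dimer architecture through co-trafficking of the subunits.
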