Features (pLannotate 1.2.2; 20 found; start..end, strand, type, name):
     14..148     -  polyA_signal   SV40 poly(A) signal: SV40 polyadenylation signal
    171..253     -  CDS            large T antigen (fragment): large T antigen from SV40 (simian virus 40)
    256..296     +  CDS            rop (fragment): Rop protein, which maintains plasmids at low copy number; rop
    898..2687    -  rep_origin     oriP: Epstein-Barr virus oriP replication origin (Yates et al., 2000)
   2692..2910    -  CDS            gL (fragment): GL_EBVB9 - Experimental evidence at protein level: Swiss-Prot protein existence level 1. The heterodimer glycoprotein H-glycoprotein L is required for the fusion of viral and plasma membranes leading to virus entry into the host cell. Acts as a functional inhibitor of gH and maintains gH in an inhibited form. Upon binding to host integrins, gL dissociates from gH leading to activation of the viral fusion glycoproteins gB and gH. Fusion of EBV with B-lymphocytes requires the additional receptor- binding protein gp42, which forms a complex with gH/gL. The heterodimer gH/gL targets also host EPHA
   2993..4918    -  CDS            EBNA1: Epstein-Barr nuclear antigen 1, also known as EBNA-1 crucial for latent viral infection, and for episomal amplification of vectors containing the oriP origin (Okita et al., 2013)
   4956..5300    -  CDS            BRRF2_EBVB9 (fragment): Protein inferred from homology: Swiss-Prot protein existence level 3. From Epstein-Barr virus (strain B95-8) (HHV-4) (Human herpesvirus 4).
   5303..5326    -  promoter       tet promoter (fragment): E. coli promoter for tetracycline efflux protein gene
   5439..5543    +  promoter       AmpR promoter: bla
   5544..6404    +  CDS            AmpR: β-lactamase; bla; confers resistance to ampicillin, carbenicillin, and related antibiotics
   6575..7163    +  rep_origin     ori: high-copy-number ColE1/pMB1/pBR322/pUC origin of replication
   7353..7697    -  CDS            TcR (fragment): tetracycline efflux protein; tet; confers resistance to tetracycline
   7780..7925    +  promoter       HSV TK promoter: herpes simplex virus thymidine kinase promoter
   7965..8990    +  CDS            HygR: aminoglycoside phosphotransferase from E. coli; aph(4)-Ia; confers resistance to hygromycin
   9055..9103    +  polyA_signal   HSV TK poly(A) signal: herpes simplex virus thymidine kinase polyadenylation signal (Cole and Stacy, 1985)
   9303..9527    +  CDS            gH (fragment): GH_HHV11 - Experimental evidence at protein level: Swiss-Prot protein existence level 1. The heterodimer glycoprotein H-glycoprotein L is required for the fusion of viral and plasma membranes leading to virus entry into the host cell. Following initial binding to host receptor, membrane fusion is mediated by the fusion machinery composed of gB and the heterodimer gH/gL. May also be involved in the fusion between the virion envelope and the outer nuclear membrane during virion morphogenesis. From Human herpesvirus 1 (strain 17) (HHV-1) (Human herpes simplex virus 1).
   9756..10135   +  enhancer       CMV enhancer: human cytomegalovirus immediate early enhancer
  10137..10336   +  promoter       CMV promoter: human cytomegalovirus (CMV) immediate early promoter
  10441..10458   +  CDS            3xFLAG (fragment): three tandem FLAG® epitope tags, followed by an enterokinase cleavage site
  10481..12934   +  CDS            TAS1R2: TS1R2_PAPHA - Experimental evidence at transcript level: Swiss-Prot protein existence level 2. Putative taste receptor. TAS1R2/TAS1R3 recognizes diverse natural and synthetic sweeteners (By similarity). From Papio hamadryas (Hamadryas baboon).
>Addgene plasmid #113952 | pCEP4-HA-Flag-natT1R2 a22-end_I132S-S212N | depositor full sequence | sequence record 215166 | pCEP4-HA-Flag-natT1R2 a22-end_I132S-S212N sequence 12946 bps
GCCGGCAAGGCCGGATCCAGACATGATAAGATACATTGATGAGTTTGGACAAACCACAACTAGAATGCAG
TGAAAAAAATGCTTTATTTGTGAAATTTGTGATGCTATTGCTTTATTTGTAACCATTATAAGCTGCAATA
AACAAGTTAACAACAACAATTGCATTCATTTTATGTTTCAGGTTCAGGGGGAGGTGGGGAGGTTTTTTAA
AGCAAGTAAAACCTCTACAAATGTGGTATGGCTGATTATGATCCGGCTGCCTCGCGCGTTTCGGTGATGA
CGGTGAAAACCTCTGACACATGCAGCTCCCGGAGACGGTCACAGCTTGTCTGTAAGCGGATGCCGGGAGC
AGACAAGCCCGTCAGGGCGCGTCAGCGGGTGTTGGCGGGTGTCGGGGCGCAGCCATGACCGGTCGACTCT
AGAGCCCCGCCGCCGGACGAACTAAACCTGACTACGGCATCTCTGCCCCTTCTTCGCTGGTACGAGGAGC
GCTTTTGTTTTGTATTCGGGGCAGTGCATGTAATCCCTTCAGTTGGTTGGTACAACTTGCCAACTGGGCC
CTGTTCCACATGTGACACGGGGGGGGACCAAACACAAAGGGGTTCTCTGACTGTAGTTGACATCCTTATA
AATGGATGTGCACATTTGCCAACACTGAGTGGCTTTCATCCTGGAGCAGACTTTGCATGCTGTGGACTGC
AACACAACATTGCCTTTATGTGTAACTCTTGGCTGAAGCTCTTACACCAATGCTGGGGGACATGTACCTC
CCAGGGGCCCAGGAAGACTACGGGAGGCTACACCAACGTCAATCAGAGGGGCCTGTGTAGCTACCGATAA
GCGGACCCTCAAGAGGGCATTAGCAATAGTGTTTATAAGGCCCCCTTGTTAACCCTAAACGGGTAGCATA
TGCTTCCCGGGTAGTAGTATATACTATCCAGACTAACCCTAATTCAATAGCATATGTTACCCAACGGGAA
GCATATGCTATCGAATTAGGGTTAGTAAAAGGGTCCTAAGGAACAGCGATATCTCCCACCCCATGAGCTG
TCACGGTTTTATTTACATGGGGTCAGGATTCCACGAGGGTAGTGAACCATTTTAGTCACAAGGGCAGTGG
CTGAAGATCAAGGAGCGGGCAGTGAACTCTCCTGAATCTTCGCCTGCTTCTTCATTCTCCTTCGTTTAGC
TAATAGAATAACTGCTGAGTTGTGAACAGTAAGGTGTATGTGAGGTGCTCGAAAACAAGGTTTCAGGTGA
CGCCCCCAGAATAAAATTTGGACGGGGGGTTCAGTGGTGGCATTGTGCTATGACACCAATATAACCCTCA
CAAACCCCTTGGGCAATAAATACTAGTGTAGGAATGAAACATTCTGAATATCTTTAACAATAGAAATCCA
TGGGGTGGGGACAAGCCGTAAAGACTGGATGTCCATCTCACACGAATTTATGGCTATGGGCAACACATAA
TCCTAGTGCAATATGATACTGGGGTTATTAAGATGTGTCCCAGGCAGGGACCAAGACAGGTGAACCATGT
TGTTACACTCTATTTGTAACAAGGGGAAAGAGAGTGGACGCCGACAGCAGCGGACTCCACTGGTTGTCTC
TAACACCCCCGAAAATTAAACGGGGCTCCACGCCAATGGGGCCCATAAACAAAGACAAGTGGCCACTCTT
TTTTTTGAAATTGTGGAGTGGGGGCACGCGTCAGCCCCCACACGCCGCCCTGCGGTTTTGGACTGTAAAA
TAAGGGTGTAATAACTTGGCTGATTGTAACCCCGCTAACCACTGCGGTCAAACCACTTGCCCACAAAACC
ACTAATGGCACCCCGGGGAATACCTGCATAAGTAGGTGGGCGGGCCAAGATAGGGGCGCGATTGCTGCGA
TCTGGAGGACAAATTACACACACTTGCGCCTGAGCGCCAAGCACAGGGTTGTTGGTCCTCATATTCACGA
GGTCGCTGAGAGCACGGTGGGCTAATGTTGCCATGGGTAGCATATACTACCCAAATATCTGGATAGCATA
TGCTATCCTAATCTATATCTGGGTAGCATAGGCTATCCTAATCTATATCTGGGTAGCATATGCTATCCTA
ATCTATATCTGGGTAGTATATGCTATCCTAATTTATATCTGGGTAGCATAGGCTATCCTAATCTATATCT
GGGTAGCATATGCTATCCTAATCTATATCTGGGTAGTATATGCTATCCTAATCTGTATCCGGGTAGCATA
TGCTATCCTAATAGAGATTAGGGTAGTATATGCTATCCTAATTTATATCTGGGTAGCATATACTACCCAA
ATATCTGGATAGCATATGCTATCCTAATCTATATCTGGGTAGCATATGCTATCCTAATCTATATCTGGGT
AGCATAGGCTATCCTAATCTATATCTGGGTAGCATATGCTATCCTAATCTATATCTGGGTAGTATATGCT
ATCCTAATTTATATCTGGGTAGCATAGGCTATCCTAATCTATATCTGGGTAGCATATGCTATCCTAATCT
ATATCTGGGTAGTATATGCTATCCTAATCTGTATCCGGGTAGCATATGCTATCCTCATGCATATACAGTC
AGCATATGATACCCAGTAGTAGAGTGGGAGTGCTATCCTTTGCATATGCCGCCACCTCCCAAGGGGGCGT
GAATTTTCGCTGCTTGTCCTTTTCCTGCATGCTGGTTGCTCCCATTCTTAGGTGAATTTAAGGAGGCCAG
GCTAAAGCCGTCGCATGTCTGATTGCTCACCAGGTAAATGTCGCTAATGTTTTCCAACGCGAGAAGGTGT
TGAGCGCGGAGCTGAGTGACGTGACAACATGGGTATGCCCAATTGCCCCATGTTGGGAGGACGAAAATGG
TGACAAGACAGATGGCCAGAAATACACCAACAGCACGCATGATGTCTACTGGGGATTTATTCTTTAGTGC
GGGGGAATACACGGCTTTTAATACGATTGAGGGCGTCTCCTAACAAGTTACATCACTCCTGCCCTTCCTC
ACCCTCATCTCCATCACCTCCTTCATCTCCGTCATCTCCGTCATCACCCTCCGCGGCAGCCCCTTCCACC
ATAGGTGGAAACCAGGGAGGCAAATCTACTCCATCGTCAAAGCTGCACACAGTCACCCTGATATTGCAGG
TAGGAGCGGGCTTTGTCATAACAAGGTCCTTAATCGCATCCTTCAAAACCTCAGCAAATATATGAGTTTG
TAAAAAGACCATGAAATAACAGACAATGGACTCCCTTAGCGGGCCAGGTTGTGGGCCGGGTCCAGGGGCC
ATTCCAAAGGGGAGACGACTCAATGGTGTAAGACGACATTGTGGAATAGCAAGGGCAGTTCCTCGCCTTA
GGTTGTAAAGGGAGGTCTTACTACCTCCATATACGAACACACCGGCGACCCAAGTTCCTTCGTCGGTAGT
CCTTTCTACGTGACTCCTAGCCAGGAGAGCTCTTAAACCTTCTGCAATGTTCTCAAATTTCGGGTTGGAA
CCTCCTTGACCACGATGCTTTCCAAACCACCCTCCTTTTTTGCGCCTGCCTCCATCACCCTGACCCCGGG
GTCCAGTGCTTGGGCCTTCTCCTGGGTCATCTGCGGGGCCCTGCTCTATCGCTCCCGGGGGCACGTCAGG
CTCACCATCTGGGCCACCTTCTTGGTGGTATTCAAAATAATCGGCTTCCCCTACAGGGTGGAAAAATGGC
CTTCTACCTGGAGGGGGCCTGCGCGGTGGAGACCCGGATGATGATGACTGACTACTGGGACTCCTGGGCC
TCTTTTCTCCACGTCCACGACCTCTCCCCCTGGCTCTTTCACGACTTCCCCCCCTGGCTCTTTCACGTCC
TCTACCCCGGCGGCCTCCACTACCTCCTCGACCCCGGCCTCCACTACCTCCTCGACCCCGGCCTCCACTG
CCTCCTCGACCCCGGCCTCCACCTCCTGCTCCTGCCCCTCCTGCTCCTGCCCCTCCTCCTGCTCCTGCCC
CTCCTGCCCCTCCTGCTCCTGCCCCTCCTGCCCCTCCTGCTCCTGCCCCTCCTGCCCCTCCTGCTCCTGC
CCCTCCTGCCCCTCCTCCTGCTCCTGCCCCTCCTGCCCCTCCTCCTGCTCCTGCCCCTCCTGCCCCTCCT
GCTCCTGCCCCTCCTGCCCCTCCTGCTCCTGCCCCTCCTGCCCCTCCTGCTCCTGCCCCTCCTGCTCCTG
CCCCTCCTGCTCCTGCCCCTCCTGCTCCTGCCCCTCCTGCCCCTCCTGCCCCTCCTCCTGCTCCTGCCCC
TCCTGCTCCTGCCCCTCCTGCCCCTCCTGCCCCTCCTGCTCCTGCCCCTCCTCCTGCTCCTGCCCCTCCT
GCCCCTCCTGCCCCTCCTCCTGCTCCTGCCCCTCCTGCCCCTCCTCCTGCTCCTGCCCCTCCTCCTGCTC
CTGCCCCTCCTGCCCCTCCTGCCCCTCCTCCTGCTCCTGCCCCTCCTGCCCCTCCTCCTGCTCCTGCCCC
TCCTCCTGCTCCTGCCCCTCCTGCCCCTCCTGCCCCTCCTCCTGCTCCTGCCCCTCCTCCTGCTCCTGCC
CCTCCTGCCCCTCCTGCCCCTCCTGCCCCTCCTCCTGCTCCTGCCCCTCCTCCTGCTCCTGCCCCTCCTG
CTCCTGCCCCTCCCGCTCCTGCTCCTGCTCCTGTTCCACCGTGGGTCCCTTTGCAGCCAATGCAACTTGG
ACGTTTTTGGGGTCTCCGGACACCATCTCTATGTCTTGGCCCTGATCCTGAGCCGCCCGGGGCTCCTGGT
CTTCCGCCTCCTCGTCCTCGTCCTCTTCCCCGTCCTCGTCCATGGTTATCACCCCCTCTTCTTTGAGGTC
CACTGCCGCCGGAGCCTTCTGGTCCAGATGTGTCTCCCTTCTCTCCTAGGCCATTTCCAGGTCCTGTACC
TGGCCCCTCGTCAGACATGATTCACACTAAAAGAGATCAATAGACATCTTTATTAGACGACGCTCAGTGA
ATACAGGGAGTGCAGACTCCTGCCCCCTCCAACAGCCCCCCCACCCTCATCCCCTTCATGGTCGCTGTCA
GACAGATCCAGGTCTGAAAATTCCCCATCCTCCGAACCATCCTCGTCCTCATCACCAATTACTCGCAGCC
CGGAAAACTCCCGCTGAACATCCTCAAGATTTGCGTCCTGAGCCTCAAGCCAGGCCTCAAATTCCTCGTC
CCCCTTTTTGCTGGACGGTAGGGATGGGGATTCTCGGGACCCCTCCTCTTCCTCTTCAAGGTCACCAGAC
AGAGATGCTACTGGGGCAACGGAAGAAAAGCTGGGTGCGGCCTGTGAGGATCAGCTTATCGATGATAAGC
TGTCAAACATGAGAATTCTTGAAGACGAAAGGGCCTCGTGATACGCCTATTTTTATAGGTTAATGTCATG
ATAATAATGGTTTCTTAGACGTCAGGTGGCACTTTTCGGGGAAATGTGCGCGGAACCCCTATTTGTTTAT
TTTTCTAAATACATTCAAATATGTATCCGCTCATGAGACAATAACCCTGATAAATGCTTCAATAATATTG
AAAAAGGAAGAGTATGAGTATTCAACATTTCCGTGTCGCCCTTATTCCCTTTTTTGCGGCATTTTGCCTT
CCTGTTTTTGCTCACCCAGAAACGCTGGTGAAAGTAAAAGATGCTGAAGATCAGTTGGGTGCACGAGTGG
GTTACATCGAACTGGATCTCAACAGCGGTAAGATCCTTGAGAGTTTTCGCCCCGAAGAACGTTTTCCAAT
GATGAGCACTTTTAAAGTTCTGCTATGTGGCGCGGTATTATCCCGTGTTGACGCCGGGCAAGAGCAACTC
GGTCGCCGCATACACTATTCTCAGAATGACTTGGTTGAGTACTCACCAGTCACAGAAAAGCATCTTACGG
ATGGCATGACAGTAAGAGAATTATGCAGTGCTGCCATAACCATGAGTGATAACACTGCGGCCAACTTACT
TCTGACAACGATCGGAGGACCGAAGGAGCTAACCGCTTTTTTGCACAACATGGGGGATCATGTAACTCGC
CTTGATCGTTGGGAACCGGAGCTGAATGAAGCCATACCAAACGACGAGCGTGACACCACGATGCCTGCAG
CAATGGCAACAACGTTGCGCAAACTATTAACTGGCGAACTACTTACTCTAGCTTCCCGGCAACAATTAAT
AGACTGGATGGAGGCGGATAAAGTTGCAGGACCACTTCTGCGCTCGGCCCTTCCGGCTGGCTGGTTTATT
GCTGATAAATCTGGAGCCGGTGAGCGTGGGTCTCGCGGTATCATTGCAGCACTGGGGCCAGATGGTAAGC
CCTCCCGTATCGTAGTTATCTACACGACGGGGAGTCAGGCAACTATGGATGAACGAAATAGACAGATCGC
TGAGATAGGTGCCTCACTGATTAAGCATTGGTAACTGTCAGACCAAGTTTACTCATATATACTTTAGATT
GATTTAAAACTTCATTTTTAATTTAAAAGGATCTAGGTGAAGATCCTTTTTGATAATCTCATGACCAAAA
TCCCTTAACGTGAGTTTTCGTTCCACTGAGCGTCAGACCCCGTAGAAAAGATCAAAGGATCTTCTTGAGA
TCCTTTTTTTCTGCGCGTAATCTGCTGCTTGCAAACAAAAAAACCACCGCTACCAGCGGTGGTTTGTTTG
CCGGATCAAGAGCTACCAACTCTTTTTCCGAAGGTAACTGGCTTCAGCAGAGCGCAGATACCAAATACTG
TCCTTCTAGTGTAGCCGTAGTTAGGCCACCACTTCAAGAACTCTGTAGCACCGCCTACATACCTCGCTCT
GCTAATCCTGTTACCAGTGGCTGCTGCCAGTGGCGATAAGTCGTGTCTTACCGGGTTGGACTCAAGACGA
TAGTTACCGGATAAGGCGCAGCGGTCGGGCTGAACGGGGGGTTCGTGCACACAGCCCAGCTTGGAGCGAA
CGACCTACACCGAACTGAGATACCTACAGCGTGAGCTATGAGAAAGCGCCACGCTTCCCGAAGGGAGAAA
GGCGGACAGGTATCCGGTAAGCGGCAGGGTCGGAACAGGAGAGCGCACGAGGGAGCTTCCAGGGGGAAAC
GCCTGGTATCTTTATAGTCCTGTCGGGTTTCGCCACCTCTGACTTGAGCGTCGATTTTTGTGATGCTCGT
CAGGGGGGCGGAGCCTATGGAAAAACGCCAGCAACGCGGCCTTTTTACGGTTCCTGGCCTTTTGCTGCGC
CGCGTGCGGCTGCTGGAGATGGCGGACGCGATGGATATGTTCTGCCAAGGGTTGGTTTGCGCATTCACAG
TTCTCCGCAAGAATTGATTGGCTCCAATTCTTGGAGTGGTGAATCCGTTAGCGAGGTGCCGCCGGCTTCC
ATTCAGGTCGAGGTGGCCCGGCTCCATGCACCGCGACGCAACGCGGGGAGGCAGACAAGGTATAGGGCGG
CGCCTACAATCCATGCCAACCCGTTCCATGTGCTCGCCGAGGCGGCATAAATCGCCGTGACGATCAGCGG
TCCAGTGATCGAAGTTAGGCTGGTAAGAGCCGCGAGCGATCCTTGAAGCTGTCCCTGATGGTCGTCATCT
ACCTGCCTGGACAGCATGGCCTGCAACGCGGGCATCCCGATGCCGCCGGAAGCGAGAAGAATCATAATGG
GGAAGGCCATCCAGCCTCGCGTCGCGAACGCCAGCAAGACGTAGCCCAGCGCGTCGGCCGCCATGCCCTG
CTTCATCCCCGTGGCCCGTTGCTCGCGTTTGCTGGCGGTGTCCCCGGAAGAAATATATTTGCATGTCTTT
AGTTCTATGATGACACAAACCCCGCCCAGCGTCTTGTCATTGGCGAATTCGAACACGCAGATGCAGTCGG
GGCGGCGCGGTCCCAGGTCCACTTCGCATATTAAGGTGACGCGTGTGGCCTCGAACACCGAGCGACCCTG
CAGCGACCCGCTTAACAGCGTCAACAGCGTGCCGCAGATCCCGGGCAATGAGATATGAAAAAGCCTGAAC
TCACCGCGACGTCTGTCGAGAAGTTTCTGATCGAAAAGTTCGACAGCGTCTCCGACCTGATGCAGCTCTC
GGAGGGCGAAGAATCTCGTGCTTTCAGCTTCGATGTAGGAGGGCGTGGATATGTCCTGCGGGTAAATAGC
TGCGCCGATGGTTTCTACAAAGATCGTTATGTTTATCGGCACTTTGCATCGGCCGCGCTCCCGATTCCGG
AAGTGCTTGACATTGGGGAATTCAGCGAGAGCCTGACCTATTGCATCTCCCGCCGTGCACAGGGTGTCAC
GTTGCAAGACCTGCCTGAAACCGAACTGCCCGCTGTTCTGCAGCCGGTCGCGGAGGCCATGGATGCGATC
GCTGCGGCCGATCTTAGCCAGACGAGCGGGTTCGGCCCATTCGGACCGCAAGGAATCGGTCAATACACTA
CATGGCGTGATTTCATATGCGCGATTGCTGATCCCCATGTGTATCACTGGCAAACTGTGATGGACGACAC
CGTCAGTGCGTCCGTCGCGCAGGCTCTCGATGAGCTGATGCTTTGGGCCGAGGACTGCCCCGAAGTCCGG
CACCTCGTGCACGCGGATTTCGGCTCCAACAATGTCCTGACGGACAATGGCCGCATAACAGCGGTCATTG
ACTGGAGCGAGGCGATGTTCGGGGATTCCCAATACGAGGTCGCCAACATCTTCTTCTGGAGGCCGTGGTT
GGCTTGTATGGAGCAGCAGACGCGCTACTTCGAGCGGAGGCATCCGGAGCTTGCAGGATCGCCGCGGCTC
CGGGCGTATATGCTCCGCATTGGTCTTGACCAACTCTATCAGAGCTTGGTTGACGGCAATTTCGATGATG
CAGCTTGGGCGCAGGGTCGATGCGACGCAATCGTCCGATCCGGAGCCGGGACTGTCGGGCGTACACAAAT
CGCCCGCAGAAGCGCGGCCGTCTGGACCGATGGCTGTGTAGAAGTACTCGCCGATAGTGGAAACCGACGC
CCCAGCACTCGTCCGAGGGCAAAGGAATAGGGGAGATGGGGGAGGCTAACTGAAACACGGAAGGAGACAA
TACCGGAAGGAACCCGCGCTATGACGGCAATAAAAAGACAGAATAAAACGCACGGGTGTTGGGTCGTTTG
TTCATAAACGCGGGGTTCGGTCCCAGGGCTGGCACTCTGTCGATACCCCACCGAGACCCCATTGGGGCCA
ATACGCCCGCGTTTCTTCCTTTTCCCCACCCCACCCCCCAAGTTCGGGTGAAGGCCCAGGGCTCGCAGCC
AACGTCGGGGCGGCAGGCCCTGCCATAGCCACTGGCCCCGTGGGTTAGGGACGGGGTCCCCCATGGGGAA
TGGTTTATGGTTCGTGGGGGTTATTATTTTGGGCGTTGCGTGGGGTCTGGTCCACGACTGGACTGAGCAG
ACAGACCCATGGTTTTTGGATGGCCTGGGCATGGACCGCATGTACTGGCGCGACACGAACACCGGGCGTC
TGTGGCTGCCAAACACCCCCGACCCCCAAAAACCACCGCGCGGATTTCTGGCGTGCCAAGCTAGTCGACC
AATTCTCATGTTTGACAGCTTATCATCGCAGATCCGGGCAACGTTGTTGCATTGCTGCAGGCGCAGAACT
GGTAGGTATGGAAGATCTATACATTGAATCAATATTGGCAATTAGCCATATTAGTCATTGGTTATATAGC
ATAAATCAATATTGGCTATTGGCCATTGCATACGTTGTATCTATATCATAATATGTACATTTATATTGGC
TCATGTCCAATATGACCGCCATGTTGACATTGATTATTGACTAGTTATTAATAGTAATCAATTACGGGGT
CATTAGTTCATAGCCCATATATGGAGTTCCGCGTTACATAACTTACGGTAAATGGCCCGCCTGGCTGACC
GCCCAACGACCCCCGCCCATTGACGTCAATAATGACGTATGTTCCCATAGTAACGCCAATAGGGACTTTC
CATTGACGTCAATGGGTGGAGTATTTACGGTAAACTGCCCACTTGGCAGTACATCAAGTGTATCATATGC
CAAGTCCGCCCCCTATTGACGTCAATGACGGTAAATGGCCCGCCTGGCATTATGCCCAGTACATGACCTT
ACGGGACTTTCCTACTTGGCAGTACATCTACGTATTAGTCATCGCTATTACCATGGTGATGCGGTTTTGG
CAGTACACCAATGGGCGTGGATAGCGGTTTGACTCACGGGGATTTCCAAGTCTCCACCCCATTGACGTCA
ATGGGAGTTTGTTTTGGCACCAAAATCAACGGGACTTTCCAAAATGTCGTAATAACCCCGCCCCGTTGAC
GCAAATGGGCGGTAGGCGTGTACGGTGGGAGGTCTATATAAGCAGAGCTCGTTTAGTGAACCGTCAGATC
TCTAGAAGCTGGGTACCAGCTGCTAGCGCCACCATGAAGACCATCATCGCCCTGAGCTACATCTTCTGCC
TGGTGTTCGCCGACTACAAGGATGACGACGACGGCAGCCCCGGAGGAGCTGCTGAGAACTCGGACTTCTA
CCTGCCTGGGGATTACCTCCTGGGTGGCCTCTTCTCCCTCCATGCCAACATGAAGGGCATTGTTCACCTT
AACTTCCTGCAGGTGCCCATGTGCAAGGAGTATGAAGTGAAGGTGATAGGCTACAACCTCATGCAGGCCA
TGCGCTTTGCGGTGGAGGAGATCAACAATGACAGCAGCCTGCTGCCTGGTGTGCTGCTGGGCTATGAGAT
CGTGGATGTGTGCTACATCTCCAACAATGTCCAGCCGGTGCTCTACTTCCTGGCACACGAGGACAACCTC
CTTCCCATCCAAGAGGACTACAGTAACTACAGTTCCCGTGTGGTGGCTGTCATTGGCCCTGACAACTCCG
AGTCTGTCATGACTGTGGCCAACTTCCTCTCCCTATTTCTCCTTCCACAGATCACCTACAGCGCCATCAG
CGATGAGCTGCGAGACAAGGTGCGCTTCCCGGCTTTGCTGCGTACCACACCCAGCGCCGACCACCACATC
GAGGCCATGGTGCAGCTTATGCTGCACTTCCGCTGGAACTGGATCATTGTGCTGGTGAGCAACGACACCT
ATGGCCGCGACAATGGCCAGCTGCTTGGCGAGCGCGTGGCCCGGCGCGACATCTGCATCGCCTTCCAGGA
GACGCTGCCCACACTGCAGCCCAACCAGAACATGACGTCAGAGGAGCGCCAGCGCCTGGTGACCATTGTG
GACAAGCTGCAGCAGAGCACAGCGCGCGTCGTGGTCGTGTTCTCGCCCGACCTGACCCTGTACCACTTCT
TCAATGAGGTGCTGCGCCAGAACTTCACTGGCGCCGTGTGGATCGCCTCCGAGTCCTGGGCCATCGACCC
GGTCCTGCACAACCTCACGGAGCTGCGCCACTTGGGCACCTTCCTGGGCATCACCATCCAGAGCGTGCCC
ATCCCGGGCTTCAGTGAGTTCCGCGAGTGGGGCCCACAGGCTGGGCCGCCACCCCTCAGCAGGACCAGCC
AGAGCTATACCTGCAACCAGGAGTGCGACAACTGCCTGAACGCCACCTTGTCCTTCAACACCATTCTCAG
GCTCTCTGGGGAGCGTGTCGTCTACAGCGTGTACTCTGCGGTCTATGCTGTGGCCCATGCCCTGCACAGC
CTCCTCGGCTGTGACAAAAGCACCTGCACCAAGAGGGTGGTCTACCCCTGGCAGCTGCTTGAGGAGATCT
GGAAGGTCAACTTCACTCTCCTGGACCACCAAATCTTCTTCGACCCGCAAGGGGACGTGGCTCTGCACTT
GGAGATTGTCCAGTGGCAATGGGACCGGAGCCAGAATCCCTTCCAGAGCGTCGCCTCCTACTACCCCCTG
CAGCGACAGCTGAAGAACATCCAAGACATCTCCTGGCACACCATCAACAACACGATCCCTATGTCCATGT
GTTCCAAGAGGTGCCAGTCAGGGCAAAAGAAGAAGCCTGTGGGCATCCACGTCTGCTGCTTCGAGTGCAT
CGACTGCCTTCCCGGCACCTTCCTCAACCACACTGAAGATGAATATGAATGCCAGGCCTGCCCGAATAAC
GAGTGGTCCTACCAGAGTGAGACCTCCTGCTTCAAGCGGCAGCTGGTCTTCCTGGAATGGCATGAGGCAC
CCACCATCGCTGTGGCCCTGCTGGCCGCCCTGGGCTTCCTCAGCACCCTGGCCATCCTGGTGATATTCTG
GAGGCACTTCCAGACACCCATAGTTCGCTCGGCTGGGGGCCCCATGTGCTTCCTGATGCTGACACTGCTG
CTGGTGGCATACATGGTGGTCCCGGTGTACGTGGGGCCGCCCAAGGTCTCCACCTGCCTCTGCCGCCAGG
CCCTCTTTCCCCTCTGCTTCACAATCTGCATCTCCTGTATCGCCGTGCGTTCTTTCCAGATCGTCTGCGC
CTTCAAGATGGCCAGCCGCTTCCCACGCGCCTACAGCTACTGGGTCCGCTACCAGGGGCCCTACGTCTCT
ATGGCATTTATCACGGTACTCAAAATGGTCATTGTGGTAATTGGCATGCTGGCCACGGGCCTCAGTCCCA
CCACCCGTACTGACCCCGATGACCCCAAGATCACAATTGTCTCCTGTAACCCCAACTACCGCAACAGCCT
GCTGTTCAACACCAGCCTGGACCTGCTGCTCTCAGTGGTGGGTTTCAGCTTCGCCTACATGGGCAAAGAG
CTGCCCACCAACTACAACGAGGCCAAGTTCATCACCCTCAGCATGACCTTCTATTTCACCTCATCCGTCT
CCCTCTGCACCTTCATGTCTGCCTACAGCGGGGTGCTGGTCACCATCGTGGACCTCTTGGTCACTGTGCT
CAACCTCCTGGCCATCAGCCTGGGCTACTTCGGCCCCAAGTGCTACATGATCCTCTTCTACCCGGAGCGC
AACACGCCCGCCTACTTCAACAGCATGATCCAGGGCTACACCATGAGGAGGGACTAGTGACTCGAG
