>Addgene plasmid #113952 | pCEP4-HA-Flag-natT1R2 a22-end_I132S-S212N | addgene partial sequence | sequence record 224095 | Addgene Partial NGS Result
GCCCTGCTTCATCCCCGTGGCCCGTTGCTCGCGTTTGCTGGCGGTGTCCCCGGAAGAAATATATTTGCAT
GTCTTTAGTTCTATGATGACACAAACCCCGCCCAGCGTCTTGTCATTGGCGAATTCGAACACGCAGATGC
AGTCGGGGCGGCGCGGTCCGAGGTCCACTTCGCATATTAAGGTGACGCGTGTGGCCTCGAACACCGAGCG
ACCCTGCAGCGACCCGCTTAACAGCGTCAACAGCGTGCCGCAGATCCCGGGGGGCAATGAGATATGAAAA
AGCCTGAACTCACCGCGACGTCTGTCGAGAAGTTTCTGATCGAAAAGTTCGACAGCGTCTCCGACCTGAT
GCAGCTCTCGGAGGGCGAAGAATCTCGTGCTTTCAGCTTCGATGTAGGAGGGCGTGGATATGTCCTGCGG
GTAAATAGCTGCGCCGATGGTTTCTACAAAGATCGTTATGTTTATCGGCACTTTGCATCGGCCGCGCTCC
CGATTCCGGAAGTGCTTGACATTGGGGAATTCAGCGAGAGCCTGACCTATTGCATCTCCCGCCGTGCACA
GGGTGTCACGTTGCAAGACCTGCCTGAAACCGAACTGCCCGCTGTTCTGCAGCCGGTCGCGGAGGCCATG
GATGCGATCGCTGCGGCCGATCTTAGCCAGACGAGCGGGTTCGGCCCATTCGGACCGCAAGGAATCGGTC
AATACACTACATGGCGTGATTTCATATGCGCGATTGCTGATCCCCATGTGTATCACTGGCAAACTGTGAT
GGACGACACCGTCAGTGCGTCCGTCGCGCAGGCTCTCGATGAGCTGATGCTTTGGGCCGAGGACTGCCCC
GAAGTCCGGCACCTCGTGCACGCGGATTTCGGCTCCAACAATGTCCTGACGGACAATGGCCGCATAACAG
CGGTCATTGACTGGAGCGAGGCGATGTTCGGGGATTCCCAATACGAGGTCGCCAACATCTTCTTCTGGAG
GCCGTGGTTGGCTTGTATGGAGCAGCAGACGCGCTACTTCGAGCGGAGGCATCCGGAGCTTGCAGGATCG
CCGCGGCTCCGGGCGTATATGCTCCGCATTGGTCTTGACCAACTCTATCAGAGCTTGGTTGACGGCAATT
TCGATGATGCAGCTTGGGCGCAGGGTCGATGCGACGCAATCGTCCGATCCGGAGCCGGGACTGTCGGGCG
TACACAAATCGCCCGCAGAAGCGCGGCCGTCTGGACCGATGGCTGTGTAGAAGTACTCGCCGATAGTGGA
AACCGACGCCCCAGCACTCGTCCGGATCGGGAGATGGGGGAGGCTAACTGAAACACGGAAGGAGACAATA
CCGGAAGGAACCCGCGCTATGACGGCAATAAAAAGACAGAATAAAACGCACGGGTGTTGGGTCGTTTGTT
CATAAACGCGGGGTTCGGTCCCAGGGCTGGCACTCTGTCGATACCCCACCGAGACCCCATTGGGGCCAAT
ACGCCCGCGTTTCTTCCTTTTCCCCACCCCACCCCCCAAGTTCGGGTGAAGGCCCAGGGCTCGCAGCCAA
CGTCGGGGCGGCAGGCCCTGCCATAGCCACTGGCCCCGTGGGTTAGGGACGGGGTCCCCCATGGGGAATG
GTTTATGGTTCGTGGGGGTTATTATTTTGGGCGTTGCGTGGGGTCAGGTCCACGACTGGACTGAGCAGAC
AGACCCATGGTTTTTGGATGGCCTGGGCATGGACCGCATGTACTGGCGCGACACGAACACCGGGCGTCTG
TGGCTGCCAAACACCCCCGACCCCCAAAAACCACCGCGCGGATTTCTGGCGTGCCAAGCTAGTCGACCAA
TTCTCATGTTTGACAGCTTATCATCGCAGATCCGGGCAACGTTGTTGCCATTGCTGCAGGCGCAGAACTG
GTAGGTATGGAAGATCTATACATTGAATCAATATTGGCAATTAGCCATATTAGTCATTGGTTATATAGCA
TAAATCAATATTGGCTATTGGCCATTGCATACGTTGTATCTATATCATAATATGTACATTTATATTGGCT
CATGTCCAATATGACCGCCATGTTGACATTGATTATTGACTAGTTATTAATAGTAATCAATTACGGGGTC
ATTAGTTCATAGCCCATATATGGAGTTCCGCGTTACATAACTTACGGTAAATGGCCCGCCTGGCTGACCG
CCCAACGACCCCCGCCCATTGACGTCAATAATGACGTATGTTCCCATAGTAACGCCAATAGGGACTTTCC
ATTGACGTCAATGGGTGGAGTATTTACGGTAAACTGCCCACTTGGCAGTACATCAAGTGTATCATATGCC
AAGTCCGCCCCCTATTGACGTCAATGACGGTAAATGGCCCGCCTGGCATTATGCCCAGTACATGACCTTA
CGGGACTTTCCTACTTGGCAGTACATCTACGTATTAGTCATCGCTATTACCATGGTGATGCGGTTTTGGC
AGTACACCAATGGGCGTGGATAGCGGTTTGACTCACGGGGATTTCCAAGTCTCCACCCCATTGACGTCAA
TGGGAGTTTGTTTTGGCACCAAAATCAACGGGACTTTCCAAAATGTCGTAATAACCCCGCCCCGTTGACG
CAAATGGGCGGTAGGCGTGTACGGTGGGAGGTCTATATAAGCAGAGCTCGTTTAGTGAACCGTCAGATCT
CTAGAAGCTGGGTACCAGCTGCTAGCGCCACCATGAAGACCATCATCGCCCTGAGCTACATCTTCTGCCT
GGTGTTCGCCGACTACAAGGATGACGACGACGGCAGCCCCGGAGGAGCTGCTGAGAACTCGGACTTCTAC
CTGCCTGGGGATTACCTCCTGGGTGGCCTCTTCTCCCTCCATGCCAACATGAAGGGCATTGTTCACCTTA
ACTTCCTGCAGGTGCCCATGTGCAAGGAGTATGAAGTGAAGGTGATAGGCTACAACCTCATGCAGGCCAT
GCGCTTTGCGGTGGAGGAGATCAACAATGACAGCAGCCTGCTGCCTGGTGTGCTGCTGGGCTATGAGATC
GTGGATGTGTGCTACATCTCCAACAATGTCCAGCCGGTGCTCTACTTCCTGGCACACGAGGACAACCTCC
TTCCCATCCAAGAGGACTACAGTAACTACAGTTCCCGTGTGGTGGCTGTCATTGGCCCTGACAACTCCGA
GTCTGTCATGACTGTGGCCAACTTCCTCTCCCTATTTCTCCTTCCACAGATCACCTACAGCGCCATCAGC
GATGAGCTGCGAGACAAGGTGCGCTTCCCGGCTTTGCTGCGTACCACACCCAGCGCCGACCACCACATCG
AGGCCATGGTGCAGCTTATGCTGCACTTCCGCTGGAACTGGATCATTGTGCTGGTGAGCAACGACACCTA
TGGCCGCGACAATGGCCAGCTGCTTGGCGAGCGCGTGGCCCGGCGCGACATCTGCATCGCCTTCCAGGAG
ACGCTGCCCACACTGCAGCCCAACCAGAACATGACGTCAGAGGAGCGCCAGCGCCTGGTGACCATTGTGG
ACAAGCTGCAGCAGAGCACAGCGCGCGTCGTGGTCGTGTTCTCGCCCGACCTGACCCTGTACCACTTCTT
CAATGAGGTGCTGCGCCAGAACTTCACTGGCGCCGTGTGGATCGCCTCCGAGTCCTGGGCCATCGACCCG
GTCCTGCACAACCTCACGGAGCTGCGCCACTTGGGCACCTTCCTGGGCATCACCATCCAGAGCGTGCCCA
TCCCGGGCTTCAGTGAGTTCCGCGAGTGGGGCCCACAGGCTGGGCCGCCACCCCTCAGCAGGACCAGCCA
GAGCTATACCTGCAACCAGGAGTGCGACAACTGCCTGAACGCCACCTTGTCCTTCAACACCATTCTCAGG
CTCTCTGGGGAGCGTGTCGTCTACAGCGTGTACTCTGCGGTCTATGCTGTGGCCCATGCCCTGCACAGCC
TCCTCGGCTGTGACAAAAGCACCTGCACCAAGAGGGTGGTCTACCCCTGGCAGCTGCTTGAGGAGATCTG
GAAGGTCAACTTCACTCTCCTGGACCACCAAATCTTCTTCGACCCGCAAGGGGACGTGGCTCTGCACTTG
GAGATTGTCCAGTGGCAATGGGACCGGAGCCAGAATCCCTTCCAGAGCGTCGCCTCCTACTACCCCCTGC
AGCGACAGCTGAAGAACATCCAAGACATCTCCTGGCACACCATCAACAACACGATCCCTATGTCCATGTG
TTCCAAGAGGTGCCAGTCAGGGCAAAAGAAGAAGCCTGTGGGCATCCACGTCTGCTGCTTCGAGTGCATC
GACTGCCTTCCCGGCACCTTCCTCAACCACACTGAAGATGAATATGAATGCCAGGCCTGCCCGAATAACG
AGTGGTCCTACCAGAGTGAGACCTCCTGCTTCAAGCGGCAGCTGGTCTTCCTGGAATGGCATGAGGCACC
CACCATCGCTGTGGCCCTGCTGGCCGCCCTGGGCTTCCTCAGCACCCTGGCCATCCTGGTGATATTCTGG
AGGCACTTCCAGACACCCATAGTTCGCTCGGCTGGGGGCCCCATGTGCTTCCTGATGCTGACACTGCTGC
TGGTGGCATACATGGTGGTCCCGGTGTACGTGGGGCCGCCCAAGGTCTCCACCTGCCTCTGCCGCCAGGC
CCTCTTTCCCCTCTGCTTCACAATCTGCATCTCCTGTATCGCCGTGCGTTCTTTCCAGATCGTCTGCGCC
TTCAAGATGGCCAGCCGCTTCCCACGCGCCTACAGCTACTGGGTCCGCTACCAGGGGCCCTACGTCTCTA
TGGCATTTATCACGGTACTCAAAATGGTCATTGTGGTAATTGGCATGCTGGCCACGGGCCTCAGTCCCAC
CACCCGTACTGACCCCGATGACCCCAAGATCACAATTGTCTCCTGTAACCCCAACTACCGCAACAGCCTG
CTGTTCAACACCAGCCTGGACCTGCTGCTCTCAGTGGTGGGTTTCAGCTTCGCCTACATGGGCAAAGAGC
TGCCCACCAACTACAACGAGGCCAAGTTCATCACCCTCAGCATGACCTTCTATTTCACCTCATCCGTCTC
CCTCTGCACCTTCATGTCTGCCTACAGCGGGGTGCTGGTCACCATCGTGGACCTCTTGGTCACTGTGCTC
AACCTCCTGGCCATCAGCCTGGGCTACTTCGGCCCCAAGTGCTACATGATCCTCTTCTACCCGGAGCGCA
ACACGCCCGCCTACTTCAACAGCATGATCCAGGGCTACACCATGAGGAGGGACTAGTGACTCGAGGCCGG
CAAGGCCGGATCCAGACATGATAAGATACATTGATGAGTTTGGACAAACCACAACTAGAATGCAGTGAAA
AAAATGCTTTATTTGTGAAATTTGTGATGCTATTGCTTTATTTGTAACCATTATAAGCTGCAATAAACAA
GTTAACAACAACAATTGCATTCATTTTATGTTTCAGGTTCAGGGGGAGGTGTGGGAGGTTTTTTAAAGCA
AGTAAAACCTCTACAAATGTGGTATGGCTGATTATGATCCGGCTGCCTCGCGCGTTTCGGTGATGACGGT
GAAAACCTCTGACACATGCAGCTCCCGGAGACGGTCACAGCTTGTCTGTAAGCGGATGCCGGGAGCAGAC
AAGCCCGTCAGGGCGCGTCAGCGGGTGTTGGCGGGTGTCGGGGCGCAGCCATGA
